>Addgene plasmid #19799 | pEGFP-U6 | depositor partial sequence | sequence record 9379 | Author sequence
GGGGTTCGGTCCCAGGGCTGGCACTCTGTCGATACCCCACCGAGACCCCATTGGGGCCAATACGCCCGCG
TTTCTTCCTTTTCCCCACCCCACCCCCCAAGTTCGGGTGAAGGCCCAGGGCTCGCAGCCAACGTCGGGGC
GGCAGGCCCTTTGACGTCAATGGGAGTTTGTTTTGGCACCAAAATCAACGGGACTTCTCGAGCCTTGGCT
AGAACTAGTGGATCCGACGCCGCCATCTCTAGGCCCGCGCCGGCCCCCTCGCACAGACTTGTGGGAGAAG
CTCGGCTACTCCCCTGCCCCGGTTAATTTGCATATAATATTTCCTAGTAACTATAGAGGCTTAATGTGCG
ATAAAAGACAGATAATCAGATCTCTGTTCTTTTTAATACTAGCTACATTTTACATGATAGGCTTGGATTT
CTATAAGAGATACAAATACTAAATTATTATTTTAAAAAACAGCACAAAAGGAAACTCACCCTAACTGTAA
AGTAATTGTGTGTTTTGAGACTATAAATATCCCTTGGAGAAAAGCCTTGTTTAAACACCACTTCCTGTCA
GTTAACTTTTTGAATTCTTTGTTAGGCCTGGTACCTCTAGAGATATCCTGCAGTGGCCAATGCATTGGTT
CGCGGCCGCCACCGCGGTGGAGCTCCAGCTTTTGTTCCCTTTAGTGAGGGTTAATTGCGCGCTTGGCGTA
ATCATGGTCATAGCTGTTTCCTGTGTGAAATTGTTATCCGCTCGGGCCCTGCCATAGCCTCAGGTTACTC
ATATATACTTTAGATTGATTTAAAACTTCATTTTTAATTTAAAAGGATCTAGGTGAAGATCCTTTTTGAT
AATCTCATGACCAAAATCCCTTAACGTGAGTTTTCGTTCCACTGAGCGTCAGACCCCGTAGAAAAGATCA
AAGGATCTTC
