>Addgene plasmid #19799 | pEGFP-U6 | addgene partial sequence | sequence record 25549 | 19799 with EGFP-N
CNCCGGTNACGCTCTCGCCCTTGCTCCCATGGTGGCGACCGGTGGATCCCGGAGCTTGAGCTCGAGATCT
GAGTCCGGTAGCGCTAGCGGATCTGACGGTTCACTAAACCAGCTCTGCTTATATAGACCTCCCACCGTAC
ACGCCTACCGCCCATTTGCGTCAATGGGGCGGAGTTGTTACGACATTTTGGAAAGTCCCGTTGATTTTGG
TGCCAAAACAAACTCCCATTGACGTCAATGGGGTGGAGACTTGGAAATCCCCGTGAGTCAAACCGCTATC
CACGCCCATTGATGTACTGCCAAAACCGCATCACCATGGTAATAGCGATGACTAATACGTAGATGTACTG
CCAAGTAGGAAAGTCCCATAAGGTCATGTACTGGGCATAATGCCAGGCGGGCCATTTACCGTCATTGACG
TCAATAGGGGGCGTACTTGGCATATGATACACTTGATGTACTGCCAAGTGGGCAGTTTACCGTAAATACT
CCACCCATTGACGTCAATGGAAAGTCCCTATTGGCGTTACTATGGGAACATACGTCATTATTGACGTCAA
TGGGCGGGGGTCGTTGGGCGGTCAGCCAGGCGGGCCATTTACCGTAAGTTATGTAACGCGGAACTCCATA
TATGGGCTATGAACTAATGACCCCGTAATTGATTACTATTAATAACTAATGCATGGCGGTAATACGGTTA
TCCACAGAATCAGGGGATAACGCAGGAAAGAACATGAAGANNAAGNCCAAAAAAGGCCNAGAACC
