>Addgene plasmid #19799 | pEGFP-U6 | addgene partial sequence | sequence record 25550 | mU6-F 5'-ATATCCCTTGGAGAAAAGCCTT-3'
NAGATTGTGTGTTTTGAGACTATAAATATCCCTTGGAGAAAAGCCTTGNTTTAAACACCACTTCCTGTCA
GTTAACTTTTTGAATTCTTTGTTAGGCCTGGTACCTCTAGAGATATCCTGCAGTGGCCAATGCATTGGTT
CGCGGCCGCCACCGCGGTGGAGCTCCAGCTTTTGTTCCCTTTAGTGAGGGTTAATTGCGCGCTTGGCGTA
ATCATGGTCATAGCTGTTTCCTGTGTGAAATTGTTATCCGCTCGGGCCCTGCCATAGCCTCAGGTTACTC
ATATATACTTTAGATTGATTTAAAACTTCATTTTTAATTTAAAAGGATCTAGGTGAAGATCCTTTTTGAT
AATCTCATGACCAAAATCCCTTAACGTGAGTTTTCGTTCCACTGAGCGTCAGACCCCGTAGAAAAGATCA
AAGGATCTTCTTGAGATCCTTTTTTTCTGCGCGTAATCTGCTGCTTGCAAACAAAAAAACCACCGCTACC
AGCGGTGGTTTGTTTGCCGGATCAAGAGCTACCAACTCTTTTTCCGAAGGTAACTGGCTTCAGCAGAGCG
CAGATACCAAATACTGTTCTTCTAGTGTAGCCGTAGTTAGGCCACCACTTCAAGAACTCTGTAGCACCGC
CTACATACCTCGCTCTGCTAATCCTGTTACCAGTGGCTGCTGCCAGTGGCGATAAGTCGTGTCTTACCGG
GTTGGACTCAAGACGATAGTTACCGGATAGGCGCAGCGGTCGGGCTGAACGGGGGGTTCGTGCACACAGC
CCAGCTGGANCGACGACTACACCGACTGAANACTACAGCGTGAGCTNNACGAACN
