>Addgene plasmid #19799 | pEGFP-U6 | addgene partial sequence | sequence record 59679 | T3 5'-GCAATTAACCCTCACTAAAGG-3'
GGCGGCCGCGAACCAATGCATTGGCCACTGCAGGATATCTCTAGAGGTACCAGGCCTAACAAAGAATTCA
AAAAGTTAACTGACAGGAAGTGGTGTTTAAACAAGGCTTTTCTCCAAGGGATATTTATAGTCTCAAAACA
CACAATTACTTTACAGTTAGGGTGAGTTTCCTTTTGTGCTGTTTTTTAAAATAATAATTTAGTATTTGTA
TCTCTTATAGAAATCCAAGCCTATCATGTAAAATGTAGCTAGTATTAAAAAGAACAGAGATCTGATTATC
TGTCTTTTATCGCACATTAAGCCTCTATAGTTACTAGGAAATATTATATGCAAATTAACCGGGGCAGGGG
AGTAGCCGAGCTTCTCCCACAAGTCTGTGCGAGGGGGCCGGCGCGGGCCTAGAGATGGCGGCGTCGGATC
CACTAGTTCTAGCCAAGGCTCGAGAAGTCCCGTTGATTTTGGTGCCAAAACAAACTCCCATTGACGTCAA
AGGGCCTGCCGCCCCGACGTTGGCTGCGAGCCCTGGGCCTTCACCCGAACTTGGGGGGTGGGGTGGGGAA
AAGGAAGAAACGCGGGCGTATTGGCCCCAATGGGGTCTCGGTGGGGTATCGACAGAGTGCCAGCCCTGGG
ACCGAACCCCGCGTTTATGAACAAACGACCCAACACCGTGCGTTTTATTCTGTCTTTTTATTGCCGTCAT
AGCGCGGGTTCCTTCCGGTATTGTCTCCTTCCGTGTTTCAGTTAGCCTCCCCCTAGGGTGGGCGAAGAAC
TCCAGCATGAGATCCCCGCGCTGGAGGATCATCCAGCCGGCGTCCCGGAAAACGATTCCGAAGCCCAACC
TTTCATAGAAGGCGGCGGTGGAATCGAAATCTCGTGATGGCAGGTTGG
