[The description below was written by a language model from this plasmid's Addgene catalogue record.]
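Description:
pEGFP-U6 is an empty mammalian expression and RNAi backbone derived from pEGFP-N1, with a recorded backbone size of about 5 kb. It is propagated in E. coli as a high-copy plasmid under kanamycin selection. The depositor describes two changes relative to the parent vector: the addition of a U6 element, and a trimmed multiple cloning site in which the fragment between HindIII and XmaI was deleted. The details of the U6 modification, including its position and orientation relative to the EGFP cassette, are not given in the catalogue fields. No feature table accompanies the record, so the elements that pEGFP-N1 derivatives normally carry cannot be confirmed here as intact, although the name and parentage imply that the EGFP reporter is retained.

U6 promoters are RNA polymerase III promoters widely used to drive short, defined transcripts such as short hairpin RNAs. The plasmid carries no insert. Instead, a hairpin or similar small-RNA template is meant to be cloned by restriction digestion between PmeI at the 5′ end and EcoRI at the 3′ end, and both sites survive cloning. Pairing a small-RNA expression cassette with a fluorescent protein on the same plasmid would let transfected cells be identified by green fluorescence while the silencing RNA is expressed. The associated publication concerns constructs with fluorescent indicators for conditional miRNA expression, which suggests that this vector served as a building block or control in that work, though the record does not state its exact role.
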