Addgene plasmid #19799: pEGFP-U6
Purpose: (Empty Backbone)
Depositing lab: Zuoshang Xu. Depositing organization: University of Massachusetts, Worcester. Publication: A construct with fluorescent indicators for conditional expression of miRNA. Qiu L, Wang H, Xia X, Zhou H, Xu Z. BMC Biotechnol. 2008 Oct 7;8:77. doi: 10.1186/1472-6750-8-77. PubMed 18840295.
Backbone
  Vector backbone: pEGFP-N1
  Backbone size (bp): 5000
  Vector type: Mammalian Expression, RNAi
Growth in bacteria
  Bacterial resistance: Kanamycin, 50 μg/mL
  Growth temperature: 37°C
  Growth strain: DH5alpha
  Copy number: High Copy
Gene/Insert
  Gene/Insert name: empty vector
  Cloning method: Restriction Enzyme; 5′ cloning site PmeI (not destroyed); 3′ cloning site EcoRI (not destroyed)
  Sequencing primers: 5′ ATATCCCTTGGAGAAAAGCCTT
Terms and licenses: Academic/Nonprofit Terms; Industry Terms: Not Available to Industry
Depositor comments: This plasmid is modified from pEGFP-N1. Please see author's sequence for U6 modification. The modified MCS part with deletion of the fragment between Hind III and Xma I: GCTAGCGCTACCGACTCAGATCTCGAGCTCAGATCCACCGGTCGCCACCATGGTG
How to cite: pEGFP-U6 was a gift from Zuoshang Xu (Addgene plasmid # 19799 ; http://n2t.net/addgene:19799 ; RRID:Addgene_19799)
